Addgene plasmid #141989: TFORF2246
Purpose: Lentiviral vector for overexpressing transcription factor ORFs with unique 24-bp barcodes. Barcodes facilitate identification of transcription factors in pooled screens.
Depositing lab: Feng Zhang. Depositing organization: Broad Institute. Publication: A transcription factor atlas of directed differentiation. Joung J, Ma S, Tay T, Geiger-Schuller KR, Kirchgatterer PC, Verdine VK, Guo B, Arias-Garcia MA, Allen WE, Singh A, Kuksenko O, Abudayyeh OO, Gootenberg JS, Fu Z, Macrae RK, Buenrostro JD, Regev A, Zhang F. Cell. 2023 Jan 5;186(1):209-229.e26. doi: 10.1016/j.cell.2022.11.026. PubMed 36608654.
Backbone
  Vector backbone: pLX_TRC317
  Backbone manufacturer: Broad Institute Genetic Perturbation Platform
  Backbone size w/o insert (bp): 8264
  Vector type: Mammalian Expression, Lentiviral
  Selectable markers: Puromycin
Growth in bacteria
  Bacterial resistance: Ampicillin, 100 μg/mL
  Growth temperature: 37°C
  Growth strain: NEB Stable
  Copy number: High Copy
Gene/Insert
  Gene/Insert name: TCF12
  Species: H. sapiens (human)
  Insert size (bp): 1640
  Entrez Gene: TCF12 (a.k.a. CRS3, HEB, HH26, HTF4, HsT17266, TCF-12, bHLHb20, p64)
  Promoter: EF1a
  Cloning method: Unknown
  Sequencing primers: 5′ GGGTGGAGACTGAAGTTAGGCCAG; 3′ CACATAGCGTAAAAGGAGCAACATAG
Terms and licenses: Academic/Nonprofit Terms; Industry Terms: Not Available to Industry
Depositor comments: NM_207040,ENST00000343827 . The transcription factor ORF portion of this plasmid was synthesized by Genewiz. Please test multiple small colonies in case of plasmid recombination. To make this collection available in a timely manner, a portion of this collection was not fully sequenced by Addgene. If an Addgene verified full plasmid sequence is not available, please contact us prior to placing an order to request the full sequence.
How to cite: TFORF2246 was a gift from Feng Zhang (Addgene plasmid # 141989 ; http://n2t.net/addgene:141989 ; RRID:Addgene_141989)
