[The description below was written by a language model from this plasmid's Addgene catalogue record and pLannotate feature annotations shown in this document.]
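Description:
TFORF2246 is a lentiviral mammalian expression plasmid built on the pLX_TRC317 backbone and carrying a human TCF12 open reading frame. TCF12 (also known as HEB or HTF4) is a basic helix-loop-helix transcription factor that binds E-box motifs. The plasmid belongs to a barcoded transcription factor ORF collection in which each ORF is paired with a unique 24-bp barcode, so that the factor can be identified by sequencing in pooled overexpression screens. The barcode is not annotated as a separate feature in the table. In bacteria the plasmid is maintained through a high-copy ColE1/pUC-type origin and selected with ampicillin (AmpR). An f1 origin and remnants of a lac/lacZα cloning region with T3 and T7 promoters are also present. The depositor warns that recombination can occur, as is common for plasmids with LTR repeats.

The viral cassette has a third-generation layout. An RSV promoter drives a truncated HIV-1 5' LTR, followed by the Ψ packaging signal with a gag fragment, the RRE for Rev-dependent nuclear export, and a cPPT/CTS. The cassette ends in a self-inactivating ΔU3 3' LTR, followed by an SV40 polyadenylation signal. Two expression units sit within the transferred region. An SV40 early promoter drives puromycin N-acetyltransferase for selecting transduced cells, and an EF-1α promoter drives constitutive TCF12 expression. A WPRE downstream of the ORF enhances transcript stability and expression. The short U6 promoter fragment annotated between the ORF and the WPRE is probably a partial match, not a functional element. The synthesized ORF corresponds to a specific TCF12 transcript isoform, and the annotated match covers about 1.5 kb of the 1.64 kb recorded insert. The construct is used to make lentivirus for stable TCF12 overexpression, for example in directed differentiation screens.
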