Features (pLannotate 1.2.2; 31 found; start..end, strand, type, name):
      5..231     +  promoter       RSV promoter: Rous sarcoma virus enhancer/promoter
    232..412     +  LTR            5' LTR (truncated): truncated 5' long terminal repeat (LTR) from HIV-1
    459..584     +  misc_feature   HIV-1 Ψ: packaging signal of human immunodeficiency virus type 1
    568..931     +  CDS            HIV-1 gag (fragment): gag protein from human immunodeficiency virus 1; gag
   1077..1310    +  misc_feature   RRE: The Rev response element (RRE) of HIV-1 allows for Rev-dependent mRNA export from the nucleus to the cytoplasm.
   1687..1713    +  CDS            Rev (fragment): human immunodeficiency virus 1 (HIV-1) Rev protein; rev; enhances nuclear export of unspliced and incompletely spliced viral mRNAs
   1720..1743    +  promoter       SV40 promoter (fragment): SV40 early promoter
   1744..1815    +  promoter       SV40 promoter (fragment): SV40 enhancer and early promoter
   1839..1974    +  rep_origin     SV40 ori: SV40 origin of replication
   2020..2616    +  CDS            PuroR (fragment): puromycin N-acetyltransferase; pac from Streptomyces; confers resistance to puromycin
   2665..2782    +  misc_feature   cPPT/CTS: central polypurine tract and central termination sequence of HIV-1
   2847..2913    +  CDS            small t antigen (fragment): SV40 (simian virus 40) small t antigen
   2920..4098    +  promoter       EF-1α promoter: strong constitutive promoter for human elongation factor EF-1α
   4181..5650    +  CDS            TCF12 (fragment): HTF4_HUMAN - Also known as BHLHB20, HEB, HTF4. Experimental evidence at protein level: Swiss-Prot protein existence level 1. Transcriptional regulator. Involved in the initiation of neuronal differentiation. Activates transcription by binding to the E box (5'-CANNTG-3'). From Homo sapiens (Human).
   5666..5719    +  promoter       U6 promoter (fragment): RNA polymerase III promoter for human U6 snRNA
   5761..6349    +  misc_feature   WPRE: woodchuck hepatitis virus posttranscriptional regulatory element
   6400..6419    +  misc_feature   cPPT/CTS (fragment): central polypurine tract and central termination sequence of HIV-1
   6421..6654    +  LTR            3' LTR (ΔU3): self-inactivating 3' long terminal repeat (LTR) from HIV-1
   6732..6853    +  polyA_signal   SV40 poly(A) signal: SV40 polyadenylation signal
   6893..7028    +  rep_origin     SV40 ori: SV40 origin of replication
   7049..7067    -  promoter       T7 promoter: promoter for bacteriophage T7 RNA polymerase
   7075..7230    +  CDS            lacZα (fragment): LacZα fragment of β-galactosidase; lacZ fragment
   7235..7663    +  rep_origin     f1 ori (sequence partly withheld): f1 bacteriophage origin of replication; arrow indicates direction of (+) strand synthesis
   7716..7820    +  promoter       AmpR promoter: bla
   7821..8681    +  CDS            AmpR: β-lactamase; bla; confers resistance to ampicillin, carbenicillin, and related antibiotics
   8852..9440    +  rep_origin     ori: high-copy-number ColE1/pMB1/pBR322/pUC origin of replication
   9623..9715    +  CDS            lacI (fragment): lac repressor; lacI; The lac repressor binds to the lac operator to inhibit transcription in E. coli. This inhibition can be relieved by adding lactose or isopropyl-β-D-thiogalactopyranoside (IPTG).
   9728..9749    +  protein_bind   CAP binding site: CAP binding activates transcription in the presence of cAMP. E. coli catabolite activator protein
   9764..9794    +  promoter       lac promoter: promoter for the E. coli lac operon
   9802..9818    +  protein_bind   lac operator: The lac repressor binds to the lac operator to inhibit transcription in E. coli. This inhibition can be relieved by adding lactose or isopropyl-β-D-thiogalactopyranoside (IPTG). lac repressor encoded by lacI
   9863..9881    +  promoter       T3 promoter: promoter for bacteriophage T3 RNA polymerase
>Addgene plasmid #141989 | TFORF2246 | addgene full sequence | sequence record 395892 | Addgene NGS Result
TTAATGTAGTCTTATGCAATACTCTTGTAGTCTTGCAACATGGTAACGATGAGTTAGCAACATGCCTTAC
AAGGAGAGAAAAAGCACCGTGCATGCCGATTGGTGGAAGTAAGGTGGTACGATCGTGCCTTATTAGGAAG
GCAACAGACGGGTCTGACATGGATTGGACGAACCACTGAATTGCCGCATTGCAGAGATATTGTATTTAAG
TGCCTAGCTCGATACATAAACGGGTCTCTCTGGTTAGACCAGATCTGAGCCTGGGAGCTCTCTGGCTAAC
TAGGGAACCCACTGCTTAAGCCTCAATAAAGCTTGCCTTGAGTGCTTCAAGTAGTGTGTGCCCGTCTGTT
GTGTGACTCTGGTAACTAGAGATCCCTCAGACCCTTTTAGTCAGTGTGGAAAATCTCTAGCAGTGGCGCC
CGAACAGGGACTTGAAAGCGAAAGGGAAACCAGAGGAGCTCTCTCGACGCAGGACTCGGCTTGCTGAAGC
GCGCACGGCAAGAGGCGAGGGGCGGCGACTGGTGAGTACGCCAAAAATTTTGACTAGCGGAGGCTAGAAG
GAGAGAGATGGGTGCGAGAGCGTCAGTATTAAGCGGGGGAGAATTAGATCGCGATGGGAAAAAATTCGGT
TAAGGCCAGGGGGAAAGAAAAAATATAAATTAAAACATATAGTATGGGCAAGCAGGGAGCTAGAACGATT
CGCAGTTAATCCTGGCCTGTTAGAAACATCAGAAGGCTGTAGACAAATACTGGGACAGCTACAACCATCC
CTTCAGACAGGATCAGAAGAACTTAGATCATTATATAATACAGTAGCAACCCTCTATTGTGTGCATCAAA
GGATAGAGATAAAAGACACCAAGGAAGCTTTAGACAAGATAGAGGAAGAGCAAAACAAAAGTAAGACCAC
CGCACAGCAAGCGGCCGCTGATCTTCAGACCTGGAGGAGGAGATATGAGGGACAATTGGAGAAGTGAATT
ATATAAATATAAAGTAGTAAAAATTGAACCATTAGGAGTAGCACCCACCAAGGCAAAGAGAAGAGTGGTG
CAGAGAGAAAAAAGAGCAGTGGGAATAGGAGCTTTGTTCCTTGGGTTCTTGGGAGCAGCAGGAAGCACTA
TGGGCGCAGCGTCAATGACGCTGACGGTACAGGCCAGACAATTATTGTCTGGTATAGTGCAGCAGCAGAA
CAATTTGCTGAGGGCTATTGAGGCGCAACAGCATCTGTTGCAACTCACAGTCTGGGGCATCAAGCAGCTC
CAGGCAAGAATCCTGGCTGTGGAAAGATACCTAAAGGATCAACAGCTCCTGGGGATTTGGGGTTGCTCTG
GAAAACTCATTTGCACCACTGCTGTGCCTTGGAATGCTAGTTGGAGTAATAAATCTCTGGAACAGATTTG
GAATCACACGACCTGGATGGAGTGGGACAGAGAAATTAACAATTACACAAGCTTAATACACTCCTTAATT
GAAGAATCGCAAAACCAGCAAGAAAAGAATGAACAAGAATTATTGGAATTAGATAAATGGGCAAGTTTGT
GGAATTGGTTTAACATAACAAATTGGCTGTGGTATATAAAATTATTCATAATGATAGTAGGAGGCTTGGT
AGGTTTAAGAATAGTTTTTGCTGTACTTTCTATAGTGAATAGAGTTAGGCAGGGATATTCACCATTATCG
TTTCAGACCCACCTCCCAACCCCGAGGGGACCCATGCATTGCATCTCAATTAGTCAGCAACCAGGTGTGG
AAAGTCCCCAGGCTCCCCAGCAGGCAGAAGTATGCAAAGCATGCGTCTCAATTAGTCAGCAACCATAGTC
CCGCCCCTAACTCCGCCCATCCCGCCCCTAACTCCGCCCAGTTCCGCCCATTCTCCGCCCCATGGCTGAC
TAATTTTTTTTATTTATGCAGAGGCCGAGGCCGCCTCGGCCTCTGAGCTATTCCAGAAGTAGTGAGGAGG
CTTTTTTGGAGGCCTAGGCTTTTGCAAAAAGCTTTCTAGAGGTACCACCGGAGCTTACCATGACCGAGTA
CAAGCCCACGGTGCGCCTCGCCACCCGCGACGACGTCCCCAGGGCCGTACGCACCCTCGCCGCCGCGTTC
GCCGACTACCCCGCCACGCGCCACACCGTCGATCCGGACCGCCACATCGAGCGGGTCACCGAGCTGCAAG
AACTCTTCCTCACGCGCGTCGGGCTCGACATCGGCAAGGTGTGGGTCGCGGACGACGGCGCCGCCGTGGC
GGTCTGGACCACGCCGGAGAGCGTCGAAGCGGGGGCGGTGTTCGCCGAGATCGGCCCGCGCATGGCCGAG
TTGAGCGGTTCCCGGCTGGCCGCGCAGCAACAGATGGAAGGCCTCCTGGCGCCGCACCGGCCCAAGGAGC
CCGCGTGGTTCCTGGCCACCGTCGGCGTCTCGCCCGACCACCAGGGCAAGGGTCTGGGCAGCGCCGTCGT
GCTCCCCGGAGTGGAGGCGGCCGAGCGCGCCGGGGTGCCCGCCTTCCTGGAGACCTCCGCGCCCCGCAAC
CTCCCCTTCTACGAGCGGCTCGGCTTCACCGTCACCGCCGACGTCGAGGTGCCCGAAGGACCGCGCACCT
GGTGCATGACCCGCAAGCCCGGTGCCAGTTAACGAATTCTAGATCTTGAGACAAATGGCAGTATTCATCC
ACAATTTTAAAAGAAAAGGGGGGATTGGGGGGTACAGTGCAGGGGAAAGAATAGTAGACATAATAGCAAC
AGACATACAAACTAAAGAATTACAAAAACAAATTACAAAAATTCAAAATTTTCGGGTTTATTACAGGGAC
AGCAGAGATCCACTTTGGCGCCGGCTCGAGGCCTGCAGGTGCAAAGATGGATAAAGTTTTAAACAGAGAG
GAATCTTTGCAGCTAATGGACCTTCTAGGTCTTGAAAGGAGTGGGAATTGGCTCCGGTGCCCGTCAGTGG
GCAGAGCGCACATCGCCCACAGTCCCCGAGAAGTTGGGGGGAGGGGTCGGCAATTGAACCGGTGCCTAGA
GAAGGTGGCGCGGGGTAAACTGGGAAAGTGATGTCGTGTACTGGCTCCGCCTTTTTCCCGAGGGTGGGGG
AGAACCGTATATAAGTGCAGTAGTCGCCGTGAACGTTCTTTTTCGCAACGGGTTTGCCGCCAGAACACAG
GTAAGTGCCGTGTGTGGTTCCCGCGGGCCTGGCCTCTTTACGGGTTATGGCCCTTGCGTGCCTTGAATTA
CTTCCACCTGGCTGCAGTACGTGATTCTTGATCCCGAGCTTCGGGTTGGAAGTGGGTGGGAGAGTTCGAG
GCCTTGCGCTTAAGGAGCCCCTTCGCCTCGTGCTTGAGTTGAGGCCTGGCCTGGGCGCTGGGGCCGCCGC
GTGCGAATCTGGTGGCACCTTCGCGCCTGTCTCGCTGCTTTCGATAAGTCTCTAGCCATTTAAAATTTTT
GATGACCTGCTGCGACGCTTTTTTTCTGGCAAGATAGTCTTGTAAATGCGGGCCAAGATCTGCACACTGG
TATTTCGGTTTTTGGGGCCGCGGGCGGCGACGGGGCCCGTGCGTCCCAGCGCACATGTTCGGCGAGGCGG
GGCCTGCGAGCGCGGCCACCGAGAATCGGACGGGGGTAGTCTCAAGCTGGCCGGCCTGCTCTGGTGCCTG
GCCTCGCGCCGCCGTGTATCGCCCCGCCCTGGGCGGCAAGGCTGGCCCGGTCGGCACCAGTTGCGTGAGC
GGAAAGATGGCCGCTTCCCGGCCCTGCTGCAGGGAGCTCAAAATGGAGGACGCGGCGCTCGGGAGAGCGG
GCGGGTGAGTCACCCACACAAAGGAAAAGGGCCTTTCCGTCCTCAGCCGTCGCTTCATGTGACTCCACGG
AGTACCGGGCGCCGTCCAGGCACCTCGATTAGTTCTCGAGCTTTTGGAGTACGTCGTCTTTAGGTTGGGG
GGAGGGGTTTTATGCGATGGAGTTTCCCCACACTGAGTGGGTGGAGACTGAAGTTAGGCCAGCTTGGCAC
TTGATGTAATTCTCCTTGGAATTTGCCCTTTTTGAGTTTGGATCTTGGTTCATTCTCAAGCCTCAGACAG
TGGTTCAAAGTTTTTTTCTTCCATTTCAGGTGTCGTGAGGCTAGCACCGCCACCATGTATTGTGCTTATC
CTGTCCCTGGAATGGGCAGCAATTCTTTGATGTATTACTACAATGGGAAAACGGTATATGCACCATCCCC
AAATTCAGATGATTTCAACCGTGAATCTCCTAGTTATCCATCTCCTAAGCCACCAACCAGTATGTTCGCT
AGCACTTTCTTTATGCAAGATGGGACCCACAATTCTTCTGACCTTTGGAGTTCATCAAATGGGATGAGCC
AGCCTGGTTTTGGTGGAATTCTGGGGACCTCCACTTCCCACATGTCTCAATCCAGTAGTTATGGCAACCT
TCATTCACATGACCGCTTGAGTTATCCTCCACACTCAGTTTCACCAACAGACATAAACACGAGTCTTCCA
CCAATGTCCAGCTTTCATCGCGGCAGTACCAGCAGTTCACCTTACGTTGCTGCCTCACACACTCCTCCCA
TCAATGGATCAGACAGCATTCTAGGAACCAGAGGGAATGCTGCTGGAAGCTCACAGACAGGTGATGCACT
TGGAAAGGCTTTGGCATCTATTTATTCTCCTGACCATACCAGCAGTAGTTTTCCGTCAAATCCATCAACA
CCAGTTGGATCACCTTCACCTCTCACAGGTACCAGTCAGTGGCCAAGACCTGGAGGGCAAGCACCTTCAT
CCCCAAGCTATGAAAACTCACTCCACTCCCTGCAGTCTCGAATGGAGGATCGTTTAGACAGACTGGATGA
TGCAATCCATGTGCTGCGGAACCATGCTGTGGGACCTTCCACCAGTTTGCCTGCTGGTCACAGTGATATA
CATAGTTTATTGGGACCATCCCATAATGCACCAATTGGAAGCCTCAATTCAAACTATGGAGGATCAAGCC
TTGTTGCAAGCAGTCGATCAGCTTCAATGGTTGGAACTCATCGGGAAGACTCTGTCAGTCTCAATGGCAA
TCATTCAGTCCTGTCTAGTACAGTCACTACTTCAAGCACAGACCTGAACCATAAAACACAAGAAAATTAT
AGAGGTGGCTTGCAAAGTCAGTCTGGAACTGTTGTTACAACAGAAATCAAGACTGAAAACAAAGAAAAGG
ATGAAAACCTTCATGAACCTCCTTCATCAGATGACATGAAGTCAGATGATGAATCCTCCCAAAAAGATAT
CAAGGTTTCATCTAGAGGCAGAACAAGCAGTACTAATGAAGATGAGGATTTGAACCCTGAACAGAAGATA
GAAAGGGAGAAGGAGAGGCGGATGGCTAACAATGCCAGAGAACGCTTACGCGTGCGGGATATTAATGAAG
CATTCAAAGAGCTTGGCCGAATGTGTCAGCTTCACTTGAAGAGTGAAAAACCCCAAACAAAACTCCTTAT
TCTTCATCAAGCCGTGGCAGTCATCCTTAGTCTAGAACAGCAAGTCAGAGAGAGGAACCTTAACCCCAAA
GCAGCCTGCCTTAAGAGAAGGGAAGAAGAAAAAGTTTCTGCCGTATCGGCAGAGCCGCCAACCACACTGC
CAGGAACCCATCCTGGGCTTAGTGAAACTACCAACCCTATGGGTCATATGTAGTAATGAACTAGTCCGTA
ACTTGAAAGTATTTCGATTTCTTGGCTTTATATATCTTGTGGAAAGGACGAAGTGGTCGGAGGTACCGTC
AAGCTACGCGTTAAGTCGACAATCAACCTCTGGATTACAAAATTTGTGAAAGATTGACTGGTATTCTTAA
CTATGTTGCTCCTTTTACGCTATGTGGATACGCTGCTTTAATGCCTTTGTATCATGCTATTGCTTCCCGT
ATGGCTTTCATTTTCTCCTCCTTGTATAAATCCTGGTTGCTGTCTCTTTATGAGGAGTTGTGGCCCGTTG
TCAGGCAACGTGGCGTGGTGTGCACTGTGTTTGCTGACGCAACCCCCACTGGTTGGGGCATTGCCACCAC
CTGTCAGCTCCTTTCCGGGACTTTCGCTTTCCCCCTCCCTATTGCCACGGCGGAACTCATCGCCGCCTGC
CTTGCCCGCTGCTGGACAGGGGCTCGGCTGTTGGGCACTGACAATTCCGTGGTGTTGTCGGGGAAATCAT
CGTCCTTTCCTTGGCTGCTCGCCTGTGTTGCCACCTGGATTCTGCGCGGGACGTCCTTCTGCTACGTCCC
TTCGGCCCTCAATCCAGCGGACCTTCCTTCCCGCGGCCTGCTGCCGGCTCTGCGGCCTCTTCCGCGTCTT
CGCCTTCGCCCTCAGACGAGTCGGATCTCCCTTTGGGCCGCCTCCCCGCGTCGACTTTAAGACCAATGAC
TTACAAGGCAGCTGTAGATCTTAGCCACTTTTTAAAAGAAAAGGGGGGACTGGAAGGGCTAATTCACTCC
CAACGAAGACAAGATCTGCTTTTTGCTTGTACTGGGTCTCTCTGGTTAGACCAGATCTGAGCCTGGGAGC
TCTCTGGCTAACTAGGGAACCCACTGCTTAAGCCTCAATAAAGCTTGCCTTGAGTGCTTCAAGTAGTGTG
TGCCCGTCTGTTGTGTGACTCTGGTAACTAGAGATCCCTCAGACCCTTTTAGTCAGTGTGGAAAATCTCT
AGCAGTACGTATAGTAGTTCATGTCATCTTATTATTCAGTATTTATAACTTGCAAAGAAATGAATATCAG
AGAGTGAGAGGAACTTGTTTATTGCAGCTTATAATGGTTACAAATAAAGCAATAGCATCACAAATTTCAC
AAATAAAGCATTTTTTTCACTGCATTCTAGTTGTGGTTTGTCCAAACTCATCAATGTATCTTATCATGTC
TGGCTCTAGCTATCCCGCCCCTAACTCCGCCCATCCCGCCCCTAACTCCGCCCAGTTCCGCCCATTCTCC
GCCCCATGGCTGACTAATTTTTTTTATTTATGCAGAGGCCGAGGCCGCCTCGGCCTCTGAGCTATTCCAG
AAGTAGTGAGGAGGCTTTTTTGGAGGCCTAGGGACGTACCCAATTCGCCCTATAGTGAGTCGTATTACGC
GCGCTCACTGGCCGTCGTTTTACAACGTCGTGACTGGGAAAACCCTGGCGTTACCCAACTTAATCGCCTT
GCAGCACATCCCCCTTTCGCCAGCTGGCGTAATAGCGAAGAGGCCCGCACCGATCGCCCTTCCCAACAGT
TGCGCAGCCTGAATGGCGAATGGG
[124 nt withheld, positions 7235-7358]
C
[91 nt withheld, positions 7360-7450]
A
[49 nt withheld, positions 7452-7500]
CCTTTGACGTTGGAGTCCACGTTCTTT
[37 nt withheld, positions 7528-7564]
ACCCTATCTCGGTCTATTCTTTTGATTTATAAGGGATTTTGCCGATTTCGGCCTATTGGTTAAAAAATGA
GCTGATTTAACAAAAATTTAACGCGAATTTTAACAAAATATTAACGCTTACAATTTAGGTGGCACTTTTC
GGGGAAATGTGCGCGGAACCCCTATTTGTTTATTTTTCTAAATACATTCAAATATGTATCCGCTCATGAG
ACAATAACCCTGATAAATGCTTCAATAATATTGAAAAAGGAAGAGTATGAGTATTCAACATTTCCGTGTC
GCCCTTATTCCCTTTTTTGCGGCATTTTGCCTTCCTGTTTTTGCTCACCCAGAAACGCTGGTGAAAGTAA
AAGATGCTGAAGATCAGTTGGGTGCACGAGTGGGTTACATCGAACTGGATCTCAACAGCGGTAAGATCCT
TGAGAGTTTTCGCCCCGAAGAACGTTTTCCAATGATGAGCACTTTTAAAGTTCTGCTATGTGGCGCGGTA
TTATCCCGTATTGACGCCGGGCAAGAGCAACTCGGTCGCCGCATACACTATTCTCAGAATGACTTGGTTG
AGTACTCACCAGTCACAGAAAAGCATCTTACGGATGGCATGACAGTAAGAGAATTATGCAGTGCTGCCAT
AACCATGAGTGATAACACTGCGGCCAACTTACTTCTGACAACGATCGGAGGACCGAAGGAGCTAACCGCT
TTTTTGCACAACATGGGGGATCATGTAACTCGCCTTGATCGTTGGGAACCGGAGCTGAATGAAGCCATAC
CAAACGACGAGCGTGACACCACGATGCCTGTAGCAATGGCAACAACGTTGCGCAAACTATTAACTGGCGA
ACTACTTACTCTAGCTTCCCGGCAACAATTAATAGACTGGATGGAGGCGGATAAAGTTGCAGGACCACTT
CTGCGCTCGGCCCTTCCGGCTGGCTGGTTTATTGCTGATAAATCTGGAGCCGGTGAGCGTGGGTCTCGCG
GTATCATTGCAGCACTGGGGCCAGATGGTAAGCCCTCCCGTATCGTAGTTATCTACACGACGGGGAGTCA
GGCAACTATGGATGAACGAAATAGACAGATCGCTGAGATAGGTGCCTCACTGATTAAGCATTGGTAACTG
TCAGACCAAGTTTACTCATATATACTTTAGATTGATTTAAAACTTCATTTTTAATTTAAAAGGATCTAGG
TGAAGATCCTTTTTGATAATCTCATGACCAAAATCCCTTAACGTGAGTTTTCGTTCCACTGAGCGTCAGA
CCCCGTAGAAAAGATCAAAGGATCTTCTTGAGATCCTTTTTTTCTGCGCGTAATCTGCTGCTTGCAAACA
AAAAAACCACCGCTACCAGCGGTGGTTTGTTTGCCGGATCAAGAGCTACCAACTCTTTTTCCGAAGGTAA
CTGGCTTCAGCAGAGCGCAGATACCAAATACTGTTCTTCTAGTGTAGCCGTAGTTAGGCCACCACTTCAA
GAACTCTGTAGCACCGCCTACATACCTCGCTCTGCTAATCCTGTTACCAGTGGCTGCTGCCAGTGGCGAT
AAGTCGTGTCTTACCGGGTTGGACTCAAGACGATAGTTACCGGATAAGGCGCAGCGGTCGGGCTGAACGG
GGGGTTCGTGCACACAGCCCAGCTTGGAGCGAACGACCTACACCGAACTGAGATACCTACAGCGTGAGCT
ATGAGAAAGCGCCACGCTTCCCGAAGGGAGAAAGGCGGACAGGTATCCGGTAAGCGGCAGGGTCGGAACA
GGAGAGCGCACGAGGGAGCTTCCAGGGGGAAACGCCTGGTATCTTTATAGTCCTGTCGGGTTTCGCCACC
TCTGACTTGAGCGTCGATTTTTGTGATGCTCGTCAGGGGGGCGGAGCCTATGGAAAAACGCCAGCAACGC
GGCCTTTTTACGGTTCCTGGCCTTTTGCTGGCCTTTTGCTCACATGTTCTTTCCTGCGTTATCCCCTGAT
TCTGTGGATAACCGTATTACCGCCTTTGAGTGAGCTGATACCGCTCGCCGCAGCCGAACGACCGAGCGCA
GCGAGTCAGTGAGCGAGGAAGCGGAAGAGCGCCCAATACGCAAACCGCCTCTCCCCGCGCGTTGGCCGAT
TCATTAATGCAGCTGGCACGACAGGTTTCCCGACTGGAAAGCGGGCAGTGAGCGCAACGCAATTAATGTG
AGTTAGCTCACTCATTAGGCACCCCAGGCTTTACACTTTATGCTTCCGGCTCGTATGTTGTGTGGAATTG
TGAGCGGATAACAATTTCACACAGGAAACAGCTATGACCATGATTACGCCAAGCGCGCAATTAACCCTCA
CTAAAGGGAACAAAAGCTGGAGCTGCAAGC
