>Addgene plasmid #141989 | TFORF2246 | depositor partial sequence | sequence record 278104 | Insert
ACCGCCACCATGTATTGTGCTTATCCTGTCCCTGGAATGGGCAGCAATTCTTTGATGTATTACTACAATG
GGAAAACGGTATATGCACCATCCCCAAATTCAGATGATTTCAACCGTGAATCTCCTAGTTATCCATCTCC
TAAGCCACCAACCAGTATGTTCGCTAGCACTTTCTTTATGCAAGATGGGACCCACAATTCTTCTGACCTT
TGGAGTTCATCAAATGGGATGAGCCAGCCTGGTTTTGGTGGAATTCTGGGGACCTCCACTTCCCACATGT
CTCAATCCAGTAGTTATGGCAACCTTCATTCACATGACCGCTTGAGTTATCCTCCACACTCAGTTTCACC
AACAGACATAAACACGAGTCTTCCACCAATGTCCAGCTTTCATCGCGGCAGTACCAGCAGTTCACCTTAC
GTTGCTGCCTCACACACTCCTCCCATCAATGGATCAGACAGCATTCTAGGAACCAGAGGGAATGCTGCTG
GAAGCTCACAGACAGGTGATGCACTTGGAAAGGCTTTGGCATCTATTTATTCTCCTGACCATACCAGCAG
TAGTTTTCCGTCAAATCCATCAACACCAGTTGGATCACCTTCACCTCTCACAGGTACCAGTCAGTGGCCA
AGACCTGGAGGGCAAGCACCTTCATCCCCAAGCTATGAAAACTCACTCCACTCCCTGCAGTCTCGAATGG
AGGATCGTTTAGACAGACTGGATGATGCAATCCATGTGCTGCGGAACCATGCTGTGGGACCTTCCACCAG
TTTGCCTGCTGGTCACAGTGATATACATAGTTTATTGGGACCATCCCATAATGCACCAATTGGAAGCCTC
AATTCAAACTATGGAGGATCAAGCCTTGTTGCAAGCAGTCGATCAGCTTCAATGGTTGGAACTCATCGGG
AAGACTCTGTCAGTCTCAATGGCAATCATTCAGTCCTGTCTAGTACAGTCACTACTTCAAGCACAGACCT
GAACCATAAAACACAAGAAAATTATAGAGGTGGCTTGCAAAGTCAGTCTGGAACTGTTGTTACAACAGAA
ATCAAGACTGAAAACAAAGAAAAGGATGAAAACCTTCATGAACCTCCTTCATCAGATGACATGAAGTCAG
ATGATGAATCCTCCCAAAAAGATATCAAGGTTTCATCTAGAGGCAGAACAAGCAGTACTAATGAAGATGA
GGATTTGAACCCTGAACAGAAGATAGAAAGGGAGAAGGAGAGGCGGATGGCTAACAATGCCAGAGAACGC
TTACGCGTGCGGGATATTAATGAAGCATTCAAAGAGCTTGGCCGAATGTGTCAGCTTCACTTGAAGAGTG
AAAAACCCCAAACAAAACTCCTTATTCTTCATCAAGCCGTGGCAGTCATCCTTAGTCTAGAACAGCAAGT
CAGAGAGAGGAACCTTAACCCCAAAGCAGCCTGCCTTAAGAGAAGGGAAGAAGAAAAAGTTTCTGCCGTA
TCGGCAGAGCCGCCAACCACACTGCCAGGAACCCATCCTGGGCTTAGTGAAACTACCAACCCTATGGGTC
ATATGTAGTAATGAACTAGTCCGTAACTTGAAAGTATTTCGATTTCTTGGCTTTATATATCTTGTGGAAA
GGACGAAGTGGTCGGAGGTACCGTCAAGCT
