>Addgene plasmid #141989 | TFORF2246 | depositor partial sequence | sequence record 278105 | Barcode
AGTGGTCGGAGGTACCGTCAAGCT
